Addgene plasmid #104411: p-dCas9-p300-Hygro
Purpose: transient expression of dCas9-p300 fusion protein
Depositing lab: Stephan Beck. Depositing organization: University College London.
Backbone
  Vector backbone: pMLM3705
  Backbone manufacturer: Keith Joung (Addgene plasmid # 47754)
  Backbone size w/o insert (bp): 9075
  Vector type: Mammalian Expression, CRISPR
  Selectable markers: Hygromycin
Growth in bacteria
  Bacterial resistance: Ampicillin, 100 μg/mL
  Growth temperature: 37°C
  Growth strain: DH5alpha
  Copy number: High Copy
Gene/Insert
  Gene/Insert name: p300
  Species: H. sapiens (human)
  Entrez Gene: EP300 (a.k.a. KAT3B, MKHK2, RSTS2, p300)
  Promoter: CMV promoter
  Cloning method: Gibson Cloning
Terms and licenses: Academic/Nonprofit Terms; Industry Terms: Not Available to Industry
Depositor comments: Backbone modification: added Hygromycin resistance cassette (PGK promoter and Hygromycin resistance gene from Addgene Plasmid 41721 (MSCVhygro- F-G9a), SV40 early polyadenylation signal from the pCDNA3.1 backbone of Addgene Plasmid 13820 (HDAC1 Flag). p300 (a.a. 1284-1673) was from Addgene plasmid 23252 (pcDNA3.1-p300). Use of this plasmid is described in: Baumann, V., Wiesbeck, M., Breunig, C. T., Braun, J. M., Köferle, A., Ninkovic, J., et al. (2019). Targeted removal of epigenetic barriers during transcriptional reprogramming. Nature Communications, 1–12. http://doi.org/10.1038/s41467-019-10146-8
How to cite: p-dCas9-p300-Hygro was a gift from Stephan Beck (Addgene plasmid # 104411 ; http://n2t.net/addgene:104411 ; RRID:Addgene_104411)
