[The description below was written by a language model from this plasmid's Addgene catalogue record and pLannotate feature annotations shown in this document.]
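Description:
p-dCas9-p300-Hygro is a 10,246 bp mammalian expression and CRISPR plasmid built on the pMLM3705 backbone for transient expression of a dCas9–p300 epigenome-editing fusion. It is propagated in E. coli from a high-copy ColE1/pUC-type origin under ampicillin selection (AmpR with its bla promoter). The depositor added a hygromycin cassette for selecting or enriching transfected mammalian cells. This cassette consists of a mouse PGK promoter, the HygR gene and an SV40 polyadenylation signal, and it lies upstream of the main expression unit in the opposite orientation. Small lac promoter/operator, lacI, MCS and SV40 promoter fragments in the table are backbone remnants.

The payload is driven by the CMV immediate-early enhancer and promoter, with a T7 promoter just downstream, and is terminated by the bGH poly(A) signal. The annotated coding features run in order: Streptococcus pyogenes Cas9, a 3xFLAG epitope tag for detection, and a fragment of the human EP300 catalytic histone acetyltransferase core, which the depositor gives as amino acids 1284–1673, inserted by Gibson cloning. The automated annotation labels the Cas9 region "Cas9 VQR", but this appears to be a nearest-match call. The catalogue describes a nuclease-dead Cas9 and mentions no altered PAM specificity, and the table does not resolve the inactivating mutations.

No guide RNA cassette is annotated, so a guide would have to be supplied separately. When directed to a promoter or enhancer, the fusion is expected to deposit histone acetylation locally and favour transcriptional activation without cutting DNA. The record links its use to work on the targeted removal of epigenetic barriers during transcriptional reprogramming. The depositor and repository-sequenced records are the same length and carry the same features, differing only in their start coordinate.
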