Features (pLannotate 1.2.2; 19 found; start..end, strand, type, name):
     86..207     -  polyA_signal   SV40 poly(A) signal: SV40 polyadenylation signal
    238..1263    -  CDS            HygR: aminoglycoside phosphotransferase from E. coli; aph(4)-Ia; confers resistance to hygromycin
   1281..1780    -  promoter       PGK promoter: mouse phosphoglycerate kinase 1 promoter
   1785..2164    +  enhancer       CMV enhancer: human cytomegalovirus immediate early enhancer
   2165..2368    +  promoter       CMV promoter: human cytomegalovirus (CMV) immediate early promoter
   2410..2428    +  promoter       T7 promoter: promoter for bacteriophage T7 RNA polymerase
   2442..6545    +  CDS            Cas9 VQR: Streptococcus pyogenes Cas9 endonuclease with the D1135V/R1335Q/T1337R mutations has an altered recognition specificity for the protospacer adjacent motif (PAM) (Kleinstiver et al., 2015)
   6579..6644    +  CDS            3xFLAG: three tandem FLAG® epitope tags, followed by an enterokinase cleavage site
   6666..7808    +  CDS            p300 core (fragment): catalytic histone acetyltransferase core of the human E1A-associated protein p300 (Delvecchio et al., 2013); EP300
   7860..8084    +  polyA_signal   bGH poly(A) signal: bovine growth hormone polyadenylation signal
   8088..8109    +  promoter       SV40 promoter (fragment): SV40 enhancer and early promoter
   8114..8130    +  misc_feature   MCS (fragment): pBluescript multiple cloning site
   8179..8195    -  protein_bind   lac operator: The lac repressor binds to the lac operator to inhibit transcription in E. coli. This inhibition can be relieved by adding lactose or isopropyl-β-D-thiogalactopyranoside (IPTG). lac repressor encoded by lacI
   8203..8233    -  promoter       lac promoter: promoter for the E. coli lac operon
   8248..8269    -  protein_bind   CAP binding site: CAP binding activates transcription in the presence of cAMP. E. coli catabolite activator protein
   8282..8374    -  CDS            lacI (fragment): lac repressor; lacI; The lac repressor binds to the lac operator to inhibit transcription in E. coli. This inhibition can be relieved by adding lactose or isopropyl-β-D-thiogalactopyranoside (IPTG).
   8557..9145    -  rep_origin     ori: high-copy-number ColE1/pMB1/pBR322/pUC origin of replication
   9316..10176   -  CDS            AmpR: β-lactamase; bla; confers resistance to ampicillin, carbenicillin, and related antibiotics
  10177..35      -  promoter       AmpR promoter (across the origin): bla
>Addgene plasmid #104411 | p-dCas9-p300-Hygro | depositor full sequence | sequence record 197888 | Full Sequence
TGTATTTAGAAAAATAAACAAATAGGGGTTCCGCGCACATTTCCCCGAAAAGTGCCACCTGACGTCGACG
GGTATACAGACATGATAAGATACATTGATGAGTTTGGACAAACCACAACTAGAATGCAGTGAAAAAAATG
CTTTATTTGTGAAATTTGTGATGCTATTGCTTTATTTGTAACCATTATAAGCTGCAATAAACAAGTTGGG
GTGGGCGAAGAACTCTCGGCATCTACTCTATTCCTTTGCCCTCGGACGAGTGCTGGGGCGTCGGTTTCCA
CTATCGGCGAGTACTTCTACACAGCCATCGGTCCAGACGGCCGCGCTTCTGCGGGCGATTTGTGTACGCC
CGACAGTCCCGGCTCCGGATCGGACGATTGCGTCGCATCGACCCTGCGCCCAAGCTGCATCATCGAAATT
GCCGTCAACCAAGCTCTGATAGAGTTGGTCAAGACCAATGCGGAGCATATACGCCCGGAGCCGCGGCGAT
CCTGCAAGCTCCGGATGCCTCCGCTCGAAGTAGCGCGTCTGCTGCTCCATACAAGCCAACCACGGCCTCC
AGAAGAAGATGTTGGCGACCTCGTATTGGGAATCCCCGAACATCGCCTCGCTCCAGTCAATGACCGCTGT
TATGCGGCCATTGTCCGTCAGGACATTGTTGGAGCCGAAATCCGCGTGCACGAGGTGCCGGACTTCGGGG
CAGTCCTCGGCCCAAAGCATCAGCTCATCGAGAGCCTGCGCGACGGACGCACTGACGGTGTCGTCCATCA
CAGTTTGCCAGTGATACACATGGGGATCAGCAATCGCGCATATGAAATCACGCCATGTAGTGTATTGACC
GATTCCTTGCGGTCCGAATGGGCCGAACCCGCTCGTCTGGCTAAGATCGGCCGCAGCGATCGCATCCATG
GCCTCCGCGACCGGCTGCAGAACAGCGGGCAGTTCGGTTTCAGGCAGGTCTTGCAACGTGACACCCTGTG
CACGGCGGGAGATGCAATAGGTCAGGCTCTCGCTGAATTCCCCAATGTCAAGCACTTCCGGAATCGGGAG
CGCGGCCGATGCAAAGTGCCGATAAACATAACGATCTTTGTAGAAACCATCGGCGCAGCTATTTACCCGC
AGGACATATCCACGCCCTCCTACATCGAAGCTGAAAGCACGAGATTCTTCGCCCTCCGAGAGCTGCATCA
GGTCGGAGACGCTGTCGAACTTTTCGATCAGAAACTTCTCGACAGACGTCGCGGTGAGTTCAGGCTTTTT
CATGGTGGCGGGATGCAGGTCGAAAGGCCCGGAGATGAGGAAGAGGAGAACAGCGCGGCAGACGTGCGCT
TTTGAAGCGTGCAGAATGCCGGGCCTCCGGAGGACCTTCGGGCGCCCGCCCCGCCCCTGAGCCCGCCCCT
GAGCCCGCCCCCGGACCCACCCCTTCCCAGCCTCTGAGCCCAGAAAGCGAAGGAGCAAAGCTGCTATTGG
CCGCTGCCCCAAAGGCCTACCCGCTTCCATTGCTCAGCGGTGCTGTCCATCTGCACGAGACTAGTGAGAC
GTGCTACTTCCATTTGTCACGTCCTGCACGACGCGAGCTGCGGGGCGGGGGGGAACTTCCTGACTAGGGG
AGGAGTAGAAGGTGGCGCGAAGGGGCCACCAAAGAACGGAGCCGGTTGGCGCCTACCGGTGGATGTGGAA
TGTGTGCGAGGCCAGAGGCCACTTGTGTAGCGCCAAGTGCCCAGCGGGGCTGCTAAAGCGCATGCTCCAG
ACTGCCTTGGGAAAAGCGCCTCCCCTACCCGGTTGACATTGATTATTGACTAGTTATTAATAGTAATCAA
TTACGGGGTCATTAGTTCATAGCCCATATATGGAGTTCCGCGTTACATAACTTACGGTAAATGGCCCGCC
TGGCTGACCGCCCAACGACCCCCGCCCATTGACGTCAATAATGACGTATGTTCCCATAGTAACGCCAATA
GGGACTTTCCATTGACGTCAATGGGTGGAGTATTTACGGTAAACTGCCCACTTGGCAGTACATCAAGTGT
ATCATATGCCAAGTACGCCCCCTATTGACGTCAATGACGGTAAATGGCCCGCCTGGCATTATGCCCAGTA
CATGACCTTATGGGACTTTCCTACTTGGCAGTACATCTACGTATTAGTCATCGCTATTACCATGGTGATG
CGGTTTTGGCAGTACATCAATGGGCGTGGATAGCGGTTTGACTCACGGGGATTTCCAAGTCTCCACCCCA
TTGACGTCAATGGGAGTTTGTTTTGGCACCAAAATCAACGGGACTTTCCAAAATGTCGTAACAACTCCGC
CCCATTGACGCAAATGGGCGGTAGGCGTGTACGGTGGGAGGTCTATATAAGCAGAGCTGGTTTAGTGAAC
CGTCAGATCCGCTAGAGATCCGCGGCCGCTAATACGACTCACTATAGGGAGAGCCGCCACCATGGATAAA
AAGTATTCTATTGGTTTAGCCATCGGCACTAATTCCGTTGGATGGGCTGTCATAACCGATGAATACAAAG
TACCTTCAAAGAAATTTAAGGTGTTGGGGAACACAGACCGTCATTCGATTAAAAAGAATCTTATCGGTGC
CCTCCTATTCGATAGTGGCGAAACGGCAGAGGCGACTCGCCTGAAACGAACCGCTCGGAGAAGGTATACA
CGTCGCAAGAACCGAATATGTTACTTACAAGAAATTTTTAGCAATGAGATGGCCAAAGTTGACGATTCTT
TCTTTCACCGTTTGGAAGAGTCCTTCCTTGTCGAAGAGGACAAGAAACATGAACGGCACCCCATCTTTGG
AAACATAGTAGATGAGGTGGCATATCATGAAAAGTACCCAACGATTTATCACCTCAGAAAAAAGCTAGTT
GACTCAACTGATAAAGCGGACCTGAGGTTAATCTACTTGGCTCTTGCCCATATGATAAAGTTCCGTGGGC
ACTTTCTCATTGAGGGTGATCTAAATCCGGACAACTCGGATGTCGACAAACTGTTCATCCAGTTAGTACA
AACCTATAATCAGTTGTTTGAAGAGAACCCTATAAATGCAAGTGGCGTGGATGCGAAGGCTATTCTTAGC
GCCCGCCTCTCTAAATCCCGACGGCTAGAAAACCTGATCGCACAATTACCCGGAGAGAAGAAAAATGGGT
TGTTCGGTAACCTTATAGCGCTCTCACTAGGCCTGACACCAAATTTTAAGTCGAACTTCGACTTAGCTGA
AGATGCCAAATTGCAGCTTAGTAAGGACACGTACGATGACGATCTCGACAATCTACTGGCACAAATTGGA
GATCAGTATGCGGACTTATTTTTGGCTGCCAAAAACCTTAGCGATGCAATCCTCCTATCTGACATACTGA
GAGTTAATACTGAGATTACCAAGGCGCCGTTATCCGCTTCAATGATCAAAAGGTACGATGAACATCACCA
AGACTTGACACTTCTCAAGGCCCTAGTCCGTCAGCAACTGCCTGAGAAATATAAGGAAATATTCTTTGAT
CAGTCGAAAAACGGGTACGCAGGTTATATTGACGGCGGAGCGAGTCAAGAGGAATTCTACAAGTTTATCA
AACCCATATTAGAGAAGATGGATGGGACGGAAGAGTTGCTTGTAAAACTCAATCGCGAAGATCTACTGCG
AAAGCAGCGGACTTTCGACAACGGTAGCATTCCACATCAAATCCACTTAGGCGAATTGCATGCTATACTT
AGAAGGCAGGAGGATTTTTATCCGTTCCTCAAAGACAATCGTGAAAAGATTGAGAAAATCCTAACCTTTC
GCATACCTTACTATGTGGGACCCCTGGCCCGAGGGAACTCTCGGTTCGCATGGATGACAAGAAAGTCCGA
AGAAACGATTACTCCATGGAATTTTGAGGAAGTTGTCGATAAAGGTGCGTCAGCTCAATCGTTCATCGAG
AGGATGACCAACTTTGACAAGAATTTACCGAACGAAAAAGTATTGCCTAAGCACAGTTTACTTTACGAGT
ATTTCACAGTGTACAATGAACTCACGAAAGTTAAGTATGTCACTGAGGGCATGCGTAAACCCGCCTTTCT
AAGCGGAGAACAGAAGAAAGCAATAGTAGATCTGTTATTCAAGACCAACCGCAAAGTGACAGTTAAGCAA
TTGAAAGAGGACTACTTTAAGAAAATTGAATGCTTCGATTCTGTCGAGATCTCCGGGGTAGAAGATCGAT
TTAATGCGTCACTTGGTACGTATCATGACCTCCTAAAGATAATTAAAGATAAGGACTTCCTGGATAACGA
AGAGAATGAAGATATCTTAGAAGATATAGTGTTGACTCTTACCCTCTTTGAAGATCGGGAAATGATTGAG
GAAAGACTAAAAACATACGCTCACCTGTTCGACGATAAGGTTATGAAACAGTTAAAGAGGCGTCGCTATA
CGGGCTGGGGACGATTGTCGCGGAAACTTATCAACGGGATAAGAGACAAGCAAAGTGGTAAAACTATTCT
CGATTTTCTAAAGAGCGACGGCTTCGCCAATAGGAACTTTATGCAGCTGATCCATGATGACTCTTTAACC
TTCAAAGAGGATATACAAAAGGCACAGGTTTCCGGACAAGGGGACTCATTGCACGAACATATTGCGAATC
TTGCTGGTTCGCCAGCCATCAAAAAGGGCATACTCCAGACAGTCAAAGTAGTGGATGAGCTAGTTAAGGT
CATGGGACGTCACAAACCGGAAAACATTGTAATCGAGATGGCACGCGAAAATCAAACGACTCAGAAGGGG
CAAAAAAACAGTCGAGAGCGGATGAAGAGAATAGAAGAGGGTATTAAAGAACTGGGCAGCCAGATCTTAA
AGGAGCATCCTGTGGAAAATACCCAATTGCAGAACGAGAAACTTTACCTCTATTACCTACAAAATGGAAG
GGACATGTATGTTGATCAGGAACTGGACATAAACCGTTTATCTGATTACGACGTCGATGCCATTGTACCC
CAATCCTTTTTGAAGGACGATTCAATCGACAATAAAGTGCTTACACGCTCGGATAAGAACCGAGGGAAAA
GTGACAATGTTCCAAGCGAGGAAGTCGTAAAGAAAATGAAGAACTATTGGCGGCAGCTCCTAAATGCGAA
ACTGATAACGCAAAGAAAGTTCGATAACTTAACTAAAGCTGAGAGGGGTGGCTTGTCTGAACTTGACAAG
GCCGGATTTATTAAACGTCAGCTCGTGGAAACCCGCCAAATCACAAAGCATGTTGCACAGATACTAGATT
CCCGAATGAATACGAAATACGACGAGAACGATAAGCTGATTCGGGAAGTCAAAGTAATCACTTTAAAGTC
AAAATTGGTGTCGGACTTCAGAAAGGATTTTCAATTCTATAAAGTTAGGGAGATAAATAACTACCACCAT
GCGCACGACGCTTATCTTAATGCCGTCGTAGGGACCGCACTCATTAAGAAATACCCGAAGCTAGAAAGTG
AGTTTGTGTATGGTGATTACAAAGTTTATGACGTCCGTAAGATGATCGCGAAAAGCGAACAGGAGATAGG
CAAGGCTACAGCCAAATACTTCTTTTATTCTAACATTATGAATTTCTTTAAGACGGAAATCACTCTGGCA
AACGGAGAGATACGCAAACGACCTTTAATTGAAACCAATGGGGAGACAGGTGAAATCGTATGGGATAAGG
GCCGGGACTTCGCGACGGTGAGAAAAGTTTTGTCCATGCCCCAAGTCAACATAGTAAAGAAAACTGAGGT
GCAGACCGGAGGGTTTTCAAAGGAATCGATTCTTCCAAAAAGGAATAGTGATAAGCTCATCGCTCGTAAA
AAGGACTGGGACCCGAAAAAGTACGGTGGCTTCGATAGCCCTACAGTTGCCTATTCTGTCCTAGTAGTGG
CAAAAGTTGAGAAGGGAAAATCCAAGAAACTGAAGTCAGTCAAAGAATTATTGGGGATAACGATTATGGA
GCGCTCGTCTTTTGAAAAGAACCCCATCGACTTCCTTGAGGCGAAAGGTTACAAGGAAGTAAAAAAGGAT
CTCATAATTAAACTACCAAAGTATAGTCTGTTTGAGTTAGAAAATGGCCGAAAACGGATGTTGGCTAGCG
CCGGAGAGCTTCAAAAGGGGAACGAACTCGCACTACCGTCTAAATACGTGAATTTCCTGTATTTAGCGTC
CCATTACGAGAAGTTGAAAGGTTCACCTGAAGATAACGAACAGAAGCAACTTTTTGTTGAGCAGCACAAA
CATTATCTCGACGAAATCATAGAGCAAATTTCGGAATTCAGTAAGAGAGTCATCCTAGCTGATGCCAATC
TGGACAAAGTATTAAGCGCATACAACAAGCACAGGGATAAACCCATACGTGAGCAGGCGGAAAATATTAT
CCATTTGTTTACTCTTACCAACCTCGGCGCTCCAGCCGCATTCAAGTATTTTGACACAACGATAGATCGC
AAACGATACACTTCTACCAAGGAGGTGCTAGACGCGACACTGATTCACCAATCCATCACGGGATTATATG
AAACTCGGATAGATTTGTCACAGCTTGGGGGTGACGGATCCCCCAAGAAGAAGAGGAAAGTCTCGAGCGA
CTACAAAGACCATGACGGTGATTATAAAGATCATGACATCGATTACAAGGATGACGATGACAAGGCTGCA
GGAGGCGGAGGTAGCAAAGAAAATAAGTTTTCTGCTAAAAGGTTGCCATCTACCAGACTTGGCACCTTTC
TAGAGAATCGTGTGAATGACTTTCTGAGGCGACAGAATCACCCTGAGTCAGGAGAGGTCACTGTTAGAGT
AGTTCATGCTTCTGACAAAACCGTGGAAGTAAAACCAGGCATGAAAGCAAGGTTTGTGGACAGTGGAGAG
ATGGCAGAATCCTTTCCATACCGAACCAAAGCCCTCTTTGCCTTTGAAGAAATTGATGGTGTTGACCTGT
GCTTCTTTGGCATGCATGTTCAAGAGTATGGCTCTGACTGCCCTCCACCCAACCAGAGGAGAGTATACAT
ATCTTACCTCGATAGTGTTCATTTCTTCCGTCCTAAATGCTTGAGGACTGCAGTCTATCATGAAATCCTA
ATTGGATATTTAGAATATGTCAAGAAATTAGGTTACACAACAGGGCATATTTGGGCATGTCCACCAAGTG
AGGGAGATGATTATATCTTCCATTGCCATCCTCCTGACCAGAAGATACCCAAGCCCAAGCGACTGCAGGA
ATGGTACAAAAAAATGCTTGACAAGGCTGTATCAGAGCGTATTGTCCATGACTACAAGGATATTTTTAAA
CAAGCTACTGAAGATAGATTAACAAGTGCAAAGGAATTGCCTTATTTCGAGGGTGATTTCTGGCCCAATG
TTCTGGAAGAAAGCATTAAGGAACTGGAACAGGAGGAAGAAGAGAGAAAACGAGAGGAAAACACCAGCAA
TGAAAGCACAGATGTGACCAAGGGAGACAGCAAAAATGCTAAAAAGAAGAATAATAAGAAAACCAGCAAA
AATAAGAGCAGCCTGAGTAGGGGCAACAAGAAGAAACCCGGGATGCCCAATGTATCTAACGACCTCTCAC
AGAAACTATATGCCACCATGGAGAAGCATAAAGAGGTCTTCTTTGTGATCCGCCTCATTGCTGGCCCTGC
TGCCAACTCCCTGCCTCCCATTGTTGATCCTGATCCTCTCATCCCCTGCGATCTGATGGATGGTCGGGAT
GCGTTTCTCACGCTGGCAAGGGACAAGCACCTGGAGTTCTCTTCACTCCGAAGAGCCCAGTGGTCCACCA
TGTGCATGCTGGTGGAGCTGCACACGCAGAGCCAGGACCGCTTTGTCTACACCTGCAATGAATGCTGAAA
ACCCGCTGATCAGCCTCGACTGTGCCTTCTAGTTGCCAGCCATCTGTTGTTTGCCCCTCCCCCGTGCCTT
CCTTGACCCTGGAAGGTGCCACTCCCACTGTCCTTTCCTAATAAAATGAGGAAATTGCATCGCATTGTCT
GAGTAGGTGTCATTCTATTCTGGGGGGTGGGGTGGGGCAGGACAGCAAGGGGGAGGATTGGGAAGACAAT
AGCAGGCATGCTGGGGATGCGGTGGGCTCTATGGCTTCTGAGGCGGAAAGAACCAGCTGGGGCTCGATAC
CGTCGACCTCTAGCTAGAGCTTGGCGTAATCATGGTCATAGCTGTTTCCTGTGTGAAATTGTTATCCGCT
CACAATTCCACACAACATACGAGCCGGAAGCATAAAGTGTAAAGCCTAGGGTGCCTAATGAGTGAGCTAA
CTCACATTAATTGCGTTGCGCTCACTGCCCGCTTTCCAGTCGGGAAACCTGTCGTGCCAGCTGCATTAAT
GAATCGGCCAACGCGCGGGGAGAGGCGGTTTGCGTATTGGGCGCTCTTCCGCTTCCTCGCTCACTGACTC
GCTGCGCTCGGTCGTTCGGCTGCGGCGAGCGGTATCAGCTCACTCAAAGGCGGTAATACGGTTATCCACA
GAATCAGGGGATAACGCAGGAAAGAACATGTGAGCAAAAGGCCAGCAAAAGGCCAGGAACCGTAAAAAGG
CCGCGTTGCTGGCGTTTTTCCATAGGCTCCGCCCCCCTGACGAGCATCACAAAAATCGACGCTCAAGTCA
GAGGTGGCGAAACCCGACAGGACTATAAAGATACCAGGCGTTTCCCCCTGGAAGCTCCCTCGTGCGCTCT
CCTGTTCCGACCCTGCCGCTTACCGGATACCTGTCCGCCTTTCTCCCTTCGGGAAGCGTGGCGCTTTCTC
AATGCTCACGCTGTAGGTATCTCAGTTCGGTGTAGGTCGTTCGCTCCAAGCTGGGCTGTGTGCACGAACC
CCCCGTTCAGCCCGACCGCTGCGCCTTATCCGGTAACTATCGTCTTGAGTCCAACCCGGTAAGACACGAC
TTATCGCCACTGGCAGCAGCCACTGGTAACAGGATTAGCAGAGCGAGGTATGTAGGCGGTGCTACAGAGT
TCTTGAAGTGGTGGCCTAACTACGGCTACACTAGAAGGACAGTATTTGGTATCTGCGCTCTGCTGAAGCC
AGTTACCTTCGGAAAAAGAGTTGGTAGCTCTTGATCCGGCAAACAAACCACCGCTGGTAGCGGTGGTTTT
TTTGTTTGCAAGCAGCAGATTACGCGCAGAAAAAAAGGATCTCAAGAAGATCCTTTGATCTTTTCTACGG
GGTCTGACGCTCAGTGGAACGAAAACTCACGTTAAGGGATTTTGGTCATGAGATTATCAAAAAGGATCTT
CACCTAGATCCTTTTAAATTAAAAATGAAGTTTTAAATCAATCTAAAGTATATATGAGTAAACTTGGTCT
GACAGTTACCAATGCTTAATCAGTGAGGCACCTATCTCAGCGATCTGTCTATTTCGTTCATCCATAGTTG
CCTGACTCCCCGTCGTGTAGATAACTACGATACGGGAGGGCTTACCATCTGGCCCCAGTGCTGCAATGAT
ACCGCGAGACCCACGCTCACCGGCTCCAGATTTATCAGCAATAAACCAGCCAGCCGGAAGGGCCGAGCGC
AGAAGTGGTCCTGCAACTTTATCCGCCTCCATCCAGTCTATTAATTGTTGCCGGGAAGCTAGAGTAAGTA
GTTCGCCAGTTAATAGTTTGCGCAACGTTGTTGCCATTGCTACAGGCATCGTGGTGTCACGCTCGTCGTT
TGGTATGGCTTCATTCAGCTCCGGTTCCCAACGATCAAGGCGAGTTACATGATCCCCCATGTTGTGCAAA
AAAGCGGTTAGCTCCTTCGGTCCTCCGATCGTTGTCAGAAGTAAGTTGGCCGCAGTGTTATCACTCATGG
TTATGGCAGCACTGCATAATTCTCTTACTGTCATGCCATCCGTAAGATGCTTTTCTGTGACTGGTGAGTA
CTCAACCAAGTCATTCTGAGAATAGTGTATGCGGCGACCGAGTTGCTCTTGCCCGGCGTCAATACGGGAT
AATACCGCGCCACATAGCAGAACTTTAAAAGTGCTCATCATTGGAAAACGTTCTTCGGGGCGAAAACTCT
CAAGGATCTTACCGCTGTTGAGATCCAGTTCGATGTAACCCACTCGTGCACCCAACTGATCTTCAGCATC
TTTTACTTTCACCAGCGTTTCTGGGTGAGCAAAAACAGGAAGGCAAAATGCCGCAAAAAAGGGAATAAGG
GCGACACGGAAATGTTGAATACTCATACTCTTCCTTTTTCAATATTATTGAAGCATTTATCAGGGTTATT
GTCTCATGAGCGGATACATATTTGAA
