Features (pLannotate 1.2.2; 19 found; start..end, strand, type, name):
    166..545     +  enhancer       CMV enhancer: human cytomegalovirus immediate early enhancer
    546..749     +  promoter       CMV promoter: human cytomegalovirus (CMV) immediate early promoter
    791..809     +  promoter       T7 promoter: promoter for bacteriophage T7 RNA polymerase
    823..4926    +  CDS            Cas9 VQR: Streptococcus pyogenes Cas9 endonuclease with the D1135V/R1335Q/T1337R mutations has an altered recognition specificity for the protospacer adjacent motif (PAM) (Kleinstiver et al., 2015)
   4960..5025    +  CDS            3xFLAG: three tandem FLAG® epitope tags, followed by an enterokinase cleavage site
   5047..6189    +  CDS            p300 core (fragment): catalytic histone acetyltransferase core of the human E1A-associated protein p300 (Delvecchio et al., 2013); EP300
   6241..6465    +  polyA_signal   bGH poly(A) signal: bovine growth hormone polyadenylation signal
   6469..6490    +  promoter       SV40 promoter (fragment): SV40 enhancer and early promoter
   6495..6511    +  misc_feature   MCS (fragment): pBluescript multiple cloning site
   6560..6576    -  protein_bind   lac operator: The lac repressor binds to the lac operator to inhibit transcription in E. coli. This inhibition can be relieved by adding lactose or isopropyl-β-D-thiogalactopyranoside (IPTG). lac repressor encoded by lacI
   6584..6614    -  promoter       lac promoter: promoter for the E. coli lac operon
   6629..6650    -  protein_bind   CAP binding site: CAP binding activates transcription in the presence of cAMP. E. coli catabolite activator protein
   6663..6755    -  CDS            lacI (fragment): lac repressor; lacI; The lac repressor binds to the lac operator to inhibit transcription in E. coli. This inhibition can be relieved by adding lactose or isopropyl-β-D-thiogalactopyranoside (IPTG).
   6938..7526    -  rep_origin     ori: high-copy-number ColE1/pMB1/pBR322/pUC origin of replication
   7697..8557    -  CDS            AmpR: β-lactamase; bla; confers resistance to ampicillin, carbenicillin, and related antibiotics
   8558..8662    -  promoter       AmpR promoter: bla
   8713..8834    -  polyA_signal   SV40 poly(A) signal: SV40 polyadenylation signal
   8865..9890    -  CDS            HygR: aminoglycoside phosphotransferase from E. coli; aph(4)-Ia; confers resistance to hygromycin
   9908..161     -  promoter       PGK promoter (across the origin): mouse phosphoglycerate kinase 1 promoter
>Addgene plasmid #104411 | p-dCas9-p300-Hygro | addgene full sequence | sequence record 204503 | Addgene NGS Result
AGGTGGCGCGAAGGGGCCACCAAAGAACGGAGCCGGTTGGCGCCTACCGGTGGATGTGGAATGTGTGCGA
GGCCAGAGGCCACTTGTGTAGCGCCAAGTGCCCAGCGGGGCTGCTAAAGCGCATGCTCCAGACTGCCTTG
GGAAAAGCGCCTCCCCTACCCGGTTGACATTGATTATTGACTAGTTATTAATAGTAATCAATTACGGGGT
CATTAGTTCATAGCCCATATATGGAGTTCCGCGTTACATAACTTACGGTAAATGGCCCGCCTGGCTGACC
GCCCAACGACCCCCGCCCATTGACGTCAATAATGACGTATGTTCCCATAGTAACGCCAATAGGGACTTTC
CATTGACGTCAATGGGTGGAGTATTTACGGTAAACTGCCCACTTGGCAGTACATCAAGTGTATCATATGC
CAAGTACGCCCCCTATTGACGTCAATGACGGTAAATGGCCCGCCTGGCATTATGCCCAGTACATGACCTT
ATGGGACTTTCCTACTTGGCAGTACATCTACGTATTAGTCATCGCTATTACCATGGTGATGCGGTTTTGG
CAGTACATCAATGGGCGTGGATAGCGGTTTGACTCACGGGGATTTCCAAGTCTCCACCCCATTGACGTCA
ATGGGAGTTTGTTTTGGCACCAAAATCAACGGGACTTTCCAAAATGTCGTAACAACTCCGCCCCATTGAC
GCAAATGGGCGGTAGGCGTGTACGGTGGGAGGTCTATATAAGCAGAGCTGGTTTAGTGAACCGTCAGATC
CGCTAGAGATCCGCGGCCGCTAATACGACTCACTATAGGGAGAGCCGCCACCATGGATAAAAAGTATTCT
ATTGGTTTAGCCATCGGCACTAATTCCGTTGGATGGGCTGTCATAACCGATGAATACAAAGTACCTTCAA
AGAAATTTAAGGTGTTGGGGAACACAGACCGTCATTCGATTAAAAAGAATCTTATCGGTGCCCTCCTATT
CGATAGTGGCGAAACGGCAGAGGCGACTCGCCTGAAACGAACCGCTCGGAGAAGGTATACACGTCGCAAG
AACCGAATATGTTACTTACAAGAAATTTTTAGCAATGAGATGGCCAAAGTTGACGATTCTTTCTTTCACC
GTTTGGAAGAGTCCTTCCTTGTCGAAGAGGACAAGAAACATGAACGGCACCCCATCTTTGGAAACATAGT
AGATGAGGTGGCATATCATGAAAAGTACCCAACGATTTATCACCTCAGAAAAAAGCTAGTTGACTCAACT
GATAAAGCGGACCTGAGGTTAATCTACTTGGCTCTTGCCCATATGATAAAGTTCCGTGGGCACTTTCTCA
TTGAGGGTGATCTAAATCCGGACAACTCGGATGTCGACAAACTGTTCATCCAGTTAGTACAAACCTATAA
TCAGTTGTTTGAAGAGAACCCTATAAATGCAAGTGGCGTGGATGCGAAGGCTATTCTTAGCGCCCGCCTC
TCTAAATCCCGACGGCTAGAAAACCTGATCGCACAATTACCCGGAGAGAAGAAAAATGGGTTGTTCGGTA
ACCTTATAGCGCTCTCACTAGGCCTGACACCAAATTTTAAGTCGAACTTCGACTTAGCTGAAGATGCCAA
ATTGCAGCTTAGTAAGGACACGTACGATGACGATCTCGACAATCTACTGGCACAAATTGGAGATCAGTAT
GCGGACTTATTTTTGGCTGCCAAAAACCTTAGCGATGCAATCCTCCTATCTGACATACTGAGAGTTAATA
CTGAGATTACCAAGGCGCCGTTATCCGCTTCAATGATCAAAAGGTACGATGAACATCACCAAGACTTGAC
ACTTCTCAAGGCCCTAGTCCGTCAGCAACTGCCTGAGAAATATAAGGAAATATTCTTTGATCAGTCGAAA
AACGGGTACGCAGGTTATATTGACGGCGGAGCGAGTCAAGAGGAATTCTACAAGTTTATCAAACCCATAT
TAGAGAAGATGGATGGGACGGAAGAGTTGCTTGTAAAACTCAATCGCGAAGATCTACTGCGAAAGCAGCG
GACTTTCGACAACGGTAGCATTCCACATCAAATCCACTTAGGCGAATTGCATGCTATACTTAGAAGGCAG
GAGGATTTTTATCCGTTCCTCAAAGACAATCGTGAAAAGATTGAGAAAATCCTAACCTTTCGCATACCTT
ACTATGTGGGACCCCTGGCCCGAGGGAACTCTCGGTTCGCATGGATGACAAGAAAGTCCGAAGAAACGAT
TACTCCATGGAATTTTGAGGAAGTTGTCGATAAAGGTGCGTCAGCTCAATCGTTCATCGAGAGGATGACC
AACTTTGACAAGAATTTACCGAACGAAAAAGTATTGCCTAAGCACAGTTTACTTTACGAGTATTTCACAG
TGTACAATGAACTCACGAAAGTTAAGTATGTCACTGAGGGCATGCGTAAACCCGCCTTTCTAAGCGGAGA
ACAGAAGAAAGCAATAGTAGATCTGTTATTCAAGACCAACCGCAAAGTGACAGTTAAGCAATTGAAAGAG
GACTACTTTAAGAAAATTGAATGCTTCGATTCTGTCGAGATCTCCGGGGTAGAAGATCGATTTAATGCGT
CACTTGGTACGTATCATGACCTCCTAAAGATAATTAAAGATAAGGACTTCCTGGATAACGAAGAGAATGA
AGATATCTTAGAAGATATAGTGTTGACTCTTACCCTCTTTGAAGATCGGGAAATGATTGAGGAAAGACTA
AAAACATACGCTCACCTGTTCGACGATAAGGTTATGAAACAGTTAAAGAGGCGTCGCTATACGGGCTGGG
GACGATTGTCGCGGAAACTTATCAACGGGATAAGAGACAAGCAAAGTGGTAAAACTATTCTCGATTTTCT
AAAGAGCGACGGCTTCGCCAATAGGAACTTTATGCAGCTGATCCATGATGACTCTTTAACCTTCAAAGAG
GATATACAAAAGGCACAGGTTTCCGGACAAGGGGACTCATTGCACGAACATATTGCGAATCTTGCTGGTT
CGCCAGCCATCAAAAAGGGCATACTCCAGACAGTCAAAGTAGTGGATGAGCTAGTTAAGGTCATGGGACG
TCACAAACCGGAAAACATTGTAATCGAGATGGCACGCGAAAATCAAACGACTCAGAAGGGGCAAAAAAAC
AGTCGAGAGCGGATGAAGAGAATAGAAGAGGGTATTAAAGAACTGGGCAGCCAGATCTTAAAGGAGCATC
CTGTGGAAAATACCCAATTGCAGAACGAGAAACTTTACCTCTATTACCTACAAAATGGAAGGGACATGTA
TGTTGATCAGGAACTGGACATAAACCGTTTATCTGATTACGACGTCGATGCCATTGTACCCCAATCCTTT
TTGAAGGACGATTCAATCGACAATAAAGTGCTTACACGCTCGGATAAGAACCGAGGGAAAAGTGACAATG
TTCCAAGCGAGGAAGTCGTAAAGAAAATGAAGAACTATTGGCGGCAGCTCCTAAATGCGAAACTGATAAC
GCAAAGAAAGTTCGATAACTTAACTAAAGCTGAGAGGGGTGGCTTGTCTGAACTTGACAAGGCCGGATTT
ATTAAACGTCAGCTCGTGGAAACCCGCCAAATCACAAAGCATGTTGCACAGATACTAGATTCCCGAATGA
ATACGAAATACGACGAGAACGATAAGCTGATTCGGGAAGTCAAAGTAATCACTTTAAAGTCAAAATTGGT
GTCGGACTTCAGAAAGGATTTTCAATTCTATAAAGTTAGGGAGATAAATAACTACCACCATGCGCACGAC
GCTTATCTTAATGCCGTCGTAGGGACCGCACTCATTAAGAAATACCCGAAGCTAGAAAGTGAGTTTGTGT
ATGGTGATTACAAAGTTTATGACGTCCGTAAGATGATCGCGAAAAGCGAACAGGAGATAGGCAAGGCTAC
AGCCAAATACTTCTTTTATTCTAACATTATGAATTTCTTTAAGACGGAAATCACTCTGGCAAACGGAGAG
ATACGCAAACGACCTTTAATTGAAACCAATGGGGAGACAGGTGAAATCGTATGGGATAAGGGCCGGGACT
TCGCGACGGTGAGAAAAGTTTTGTCCATGCCCCAAGTCAACATAGTAAAGAAAACTGAGGTGCAGACCGG
AGGGTTTTCAAAGGAATCGATTCTTCCAAAAAGGAATAGTGATAAGCTCATCGCTCGTAAAAAGGACTGG
GACCCGAAAAAGTACGGTGGCTTCGATAGCCCTACAGTTGCCTATTCTGTCCTAGTAGTGGCAAAAGTTG
AGAAGGGAAAATCCAAGAAACTGAAGTCAGTCAAAGAATTATTGGGGATAACGATTATGGAGCGCTCGTC
TTTTGAAAAGAACCCCATCGACTTCCTTGAGGCGAAAGGTTACAAGGAAGTAAAAAAGGATCTCATAATT
AAACTACCAAAGTATAGTCTGTTTGAGTTAGAAAATGGCCGAAAACGGATGTTGGCTAGCGCCGGAGAGC
TTCAAAAGGGGAACGAACTCGCACTACCGTCTAAATACGTGAATTTCCTGTATTTAGCGTCCCATTACGA
GAAGTTGAAAGGTTCACCTGAAGATAACGAACAGAAGCAACTTTTTGTTGAGCAGCACAAACATTATCTC
GACGAAATCATAGAGCAAATTTCGGAATTCAGTAAGAGAGTCATCCTAGCTGATGCCAATCTGGACAAAG
TATTAAGCGCATACAACAAGCACAGGGATAAACCCATACGTGAGCAGGCGGAAAATATTATCCATTTGTT
TACTCTTACCAACCTCGGCGCTCCAGCCGCATTCAAGTATTTTGACACAACGATAGATCGCAAACGATAC
ACTTCTACCAAGGAGGTGCTAGACGCGACACTGATTCACCAATCCATCACGGGATTATATGAAACTCGGA
TAGATTTGTCACAGCTTGGGGGTGACGGATCCCCCAAGAAGAAGAGGAAAGTCTCGAGCGACTACAAAGA
CCATGACGGTGATTATAAAGATCATGACATCGATTACAAGGATGACGATGACAAGGCTGCAGGAGGCGGA
GGTAGCAAAGAAAATAAGTTTTCTGCTAAAAGGTTGCCATCTACCAGACTTGGCACCTTTCTAGAGAATC
GTGTGAATGACTTTCTGAGGCGACAGAATCACCCTGAGTCAGGAGAGGTCACTGTTAGAGTAGTTCATGC
TTCTGACAAAACCGTGGAAGTAAAACCAGGCATGAAAGCAAGGTTTGTGGACAGTGGAGAGATGGCAGAA
TCCTTTCCATACCGAACCAAAGCCCTCTTTGCCTTTGAAGAAATTGATGGTGTTGACCTGTGCTTCTTTG
GCATGCATGTTCAAGAGTATGGCTCTGACTGCCCTCCACCCAACCAGAGGAGAGTATACATATCTTACCT
CGATAGTGTTCATTTCTTCCGTCCTAAATGCTTGAGGACTGCAGTCTATCATGAAATCCTAATTGGATAT
TTAGAATATGTCAAGAAATTAGGTTACACAACAGGGCATATTTGGGCATGTCCACCAAGTGAGGGAGATG
ATTATATCTTCCATTGCCATCCTCCTGACCAGAAGATACCCAAGCCCAAGCGACTGCAGGAATGGTACAA
AAAAATGCTTGACAAGGCTGTATCAGAGCGTATTGTCCATGACTACAAGGATATTTTTAAACAAGCTACT
GAAGATAGATTAACAAGTGCAAAGGAATTGCCTTATTTCGAGGGTGATTTCTGGCCCAATGTTCTGGAAG
AAAGCATTAAGGAACTGGAACAGGAGGAAGAAGAGAGAAAACGAGAGGAAAACACCAGCAATGAAAGCAC
AGATGTGACCAAGGGAGACAGCAAAAATGCTAAAAAGAAGAATAATAAGAAAACCAGCAAAAATAAGAGC
AGCCTGAGTAGGGGCAACAAGAAGAAACCCGGGATGCCCAATGTATCTAACGACCTCTCACAGAAACTAT
ATGCCACCATGGAGAAGCATAAAGAGGTCTTCTTTGTGATCCGCCTCATTGCTGGCCCTGCTGCCAACTC
CCTGCCTCCCATTGTTGATCCTGATCCTCTCATCCCCTGCGATCTGATGGATGGTCGGGATGCGTTTCTC
ACGCTGGCAAGGGACAAGCACCTGGAGTTCTCTTCACTCCGAAGAGCCCAGTGGTCCACCATGTGCATGC
TGGTGGAGCTGCACACGCAGAGCCAGGACCGCTTTGTCTACACCTGCAATGAATGCTGAAAACCCGCTGA
TCAGCCTCGACTGTGCCTTCTAGTTGCCAGCCATCTGTTGTTTGCCCCTCCCCCGTGCCTTCCTTGACCC
TGGAAGGTGCCACTCCCACTGTCCTTTCCTAATAAAATGAGGAAATTGCATCGCATTGTCTGAGTAGGTG
TCATTCTATTCTGGGGGGTGGGGTGGGGCAGGACAGCAAGGGGGAGGATTGGGAAGACAATAGCAGGCAT
GCTGGGGATGCGGTGGGCTCTATGGCTTCTGAGGCGGAAAGAACCAGCTGGGGCTCGATACCGTCGACCT
CTAGCTAGAGCTTGGCGTAATCATGGTCATAGCTGTTTCCTGTGTGAAATTGTTATCCGCTCACAATTCC
ACACAACATACGAGCCGGAAGCATAAAGTGTAAAGCCTAGGGTGCCTAATGAGTGAGCTAACTCACATTA
ATTGCGTTGCGCTCACTGCCCGCTTTCCAGTCGGGAAACCTGTCGTGCCAGCTGCATTAATGAATCGGCC
AACGCGCGGGGAGAGGCGGTTTGCGTATTGGGCGCTCTTCCGCTTCCTCGCTCACTGACTCGCTGCGCTC
GGTCGTTCGGCTGCGGCGAGCGGTATCAGCTCACTCAAAGGCGGTAATACGGTTATCCACAGAATCAGGG
GATAACGCAGGAAAGAACATGTGAGCAAAAGGCCAGCAAAAGGCCAGGAACCGTAAAAAGGCCGCGTTGC
TGGCGTTTTTCCATAGGCTCCGCCCCCCTGACGAGCATCACAAAAATCGACGCTCAAGTCAGAGGTGGCG
AAACCCGACAGGACTATAAAGATACCAGGCGTTTCCCCCTGGAAGCTCCCTCGTGCGCTCTCCTGTTCCG
ACCCTGCCGCTTACCGGATACCTGTCCGCCTTTCTCCCTTCGGGAAGCGTGGCGCTTTCTCATAGCTCAC
GCTGTAGGTATCTCAGTTCGGTGTAGGTCGTTCGCTCCAAGCTGGGCTGTGTGCACGAACCCCCCGTTCA
GCCCGACCGCTGCGCCTTATCCGGTAACTATCGTCTTGAGTCCAACCCGGTAAGACACGACTTATCGCCA
CTGGCAGCAGCCACTGGTAACAGGATTAGCAGAGCGAGGTATGTAGGCGGTGCTACAGAGTTCTTGAAGT
GGTGGCCTAACTACGGCTACACTAGAAGAACAGTATTTGGTATCTGCGCTCTGCTGAAGCCAGTTACCTT
CGGAAAAAGAGTTGGTAGCTCTTGATCCGGCAAACAAACCACCGCTGGTAGCGGTGGTTTTTTTGTTTGC
AAGCAGCAGATTACGCGCAGAAAAAAAGGATCTCAAGAAGATCCTTTGATCTTTTCTACGGGGTCTGACG
CTCAGTGGAACGAAAACTCACGTTAAGGGATTTTGGTCATGAGATTATCAAAAAGGATCTTCACCTAGAT
CCTTTTAAATTAAAAATGAAGTTTTAAATCAATCTAAAGTATATATGAGTAAACTTGGTCTGACAGTTAC
CAATGCTTAATCAGTGAGGCACCTATCTCAGCGATCTGTCTATTTCGTTCATCCATAGTTGCCTGACTCC
CCGTCGTGTAGATAACTACGATACGGGAGGGCTTACCATCTGGCCCCAGTGCTGCAATGATACCGCGAGA
CCCACGCTCACCGGCTCCAGATTTATCAGCAATAAACCAGCCAGCCGGAAGGGCCGAGCGCAGAAGTGGT
CCTGCAACTTTATCCGCCTCCATCCAGTCTATTAATTGTTGCCGGGAAGCTAGAGTAAGTAGTTCGCCAG
TTAATAGTTTGCGCAACGTTGTTGCCATTGCTACAGGCATCGTGGTGTCACGCTCGTCGTTTGGTATGGC
TTCATTCAGCTCCGGTTCCCAACGATCAAGGCGAGTTACATGATCCCCCATGTTGTGCAAAAAAGCGGTT
AGCTCCTTCGGTCCTCCGATCGTTGTCAGAAGTAAGTTGGCCGCAGTGTTATCACTCATGGTTATGGCAG
CACTGCATAATTCTCTTACTGTCATGCCATCCGTAAGATGCTTTTCTGTGACTGGTGAGTACTCAACCAA
GTCATTCTGAGAATAGTGTATGCGGCGACCGAGTTGCTCTTGCCCGGCGTCAATACGGGATAATACCGCG
CCACATAGCAGAACTTTAAAAGTGCTCATCATTGGAAAACGTTCTTCGGGGCGAAAACTCTCAAGGATCT
TACCGCTGTTGAGATCCAGTTCGATGTAACCCACTCGTGCACCCAACTGATCTTCAGCATCTTTTACTTT
CACCAGCGTTTCTGGGTGAGCAAAAACAGGAAGGCAAAATGCCGCAAAAAAGGGAATAAGGGCGACACGG
AAATGTTGAATACTCATACTCTTCCTTTTTCAATATTATTGAAGCATTTATCAGGGTTATTGTCTCATGA
GCGGATACATATTTGAATGTATTTAGAAAAATAAACAAATAGGGGTTCCGCGCACATTTCCCCGAAAAGT
GCCACCTGACGTCGACGGGTATACAGACATGATAAGATACATTGATGAGTTTGGACAAACCACAACTAGA
ATGCAGTGAAAAAAATGCTTTATTTGTGAAATTTGTGATGCTATTGCTTTATTTGTAACCATTATAAGCT
GCAATAAACAAGTTGGGGTGGGCGAAGAACTCTCGGCATCTACTCTATTCCTTTGCCCTCGGACGAGTGC
TGGGGCGTCGGTTTCCACTATCGGCGAGTACTTCTACACAGCCATCGGTCCAGACGGCCGCGCTTCTGCG
GGCGATTTGTGTACGCCCGACAGTCCCGGCTCCGGATCGGACGATTGCGTCGCATCGACCCTGCGCCCAA
GCTGCATCATCGAAATTGCCGTCAACCAAGCTCTGATAGAGTTGGTCAAGACCAATGCGGAGCATATACG
CCCGGAGCCGCGGCGATCCTGCAAGCTCCGGATGCCTCCGCTCGAAGTAGCGCGTCTGCTGCTCCATACA
AGCCAACCACGGCCTCCAGAAGAAGATGTTGGCGACCTCGTATTGGGAATCCCCGAACATCGCCTCGCTC
CAGTCAATGACCGCTGTTATGCGGCCATTGTCCGTCAGGACATTGTTGGAGCCGAAATCCGCGTGCACGA
GGTGCCGGACTTCGGGGCAGTCCTCGGCCCAAAGCATCAGCTCATCGAGAGCCTGCGCGACGGACGCACT
GACGGTGTCGTCCATCACAGTTTGCCAGTGATACACATGGGGATCAGCAATCGCGCATATGAAATCACGC
CATGTAGTGTATTGACCGATTCCTTGCGGTCCGAATGGGCCGAACCCGCTCGTCTGGCTAAGATCGGCCG
CAGCGATCGCATCCATGGCCTCCGCGACCGGCTGCAGAACAGCGGGCAGTTCGGTTTCAGGCAGGTCTTG
CAACGTGACACCCTGTGCACGGCGGGAGATGCAATAGGTCAGGCTCTCGCTGAATTCCCCAATGTCAAGC
ACTTCCGGAATCGGGAGCGCGGCCGATGCAAAGTGCCGATAAACATAACGATCTTTGTAGAAACCATCGG
CGCAGCTATTTACCCGCAGGACATATCCACGCCCTCCTACATCGAAGCTGAAAGCACGAGATTCTTCGCC
CTCCGAGAGCTGCATCAGGTCGGAGACGCTGTCGAACTTTTCGATCAGAAACTTCTCGACAGACGTCGCG
GTGAGTTCAGGCTTTTTCATGGTGGCGGGATGCAGGTCGAAAGGCCCGGAGATGAGGAAGAGGAGAACAG
CGCGGCAGACGTGCGCTTTTGAAGCGTGCAGAATGCCGGGCCTCCGGAGGACCTTCGGGCGCCCGCCCCG
CCCCTGAGCCCGCCCCTGAGCCCGCCCCCGGACCCACCCCTTCCCAGCCTCTGAGCCCAGAAAGCGAAGG
AGCAAAGCTGCTATTGGCCGCTGCCCCAAAGGCCTACCCGCTTCCATTGCTCAGCGGTGCTGTCCATCTG
CACGAGACTAGTGAGACGTGCTACTTCCATTTGTCACGTCCTGCACGACGCGAGCTGCGGGGCGGGGGGG
AACTTCCTGACTAGGGGAGGAGTAGA
